>Addgene plasmid #52034 | pcDNA3.1-Hmga2 ATG wt | addgene partial sequence | sequence record 81113 | CMV-F 5'-CGCAAATGGGCGGTAGGCGTG-3'
TAGCAGAGCTCTCTGGCTAACTAGAGAACCCACTGCTTACTGGCTTATCGAAATTAATACGACTCACTAT
AGGGAGACCCAAGCTGGCTAGCGTTTAAACTTAAGCTTGGTACCGAGCTCGGATCCACTAGTCCAGTGTG
GTGGAATTCCCGGGATCGCAACTCCCGAGCCTTTGCGGAGAGAGCAACCCTCTCCGCCTCCAACTCTTCC
CTCTCCTTCGCTTCCCGCCTCCTCTCCCTACCTCCACCTCTACCTCCGCCACCCACTGCCCGCAGCGCCT
CCTCCTTTCCTCCTCCTCCTCTCCTCCTCCTCTCTTCCTCCTCCCCTCTCTCTTTTTGGCAGCCGCTGGA
CGTCCGGTGTTGATGGTGGCAGCGGCGGCAGCCTAAGCAGCAGCAGTAGTCCCCGGCGCACTCGCCAGCT
CGCCTGCTCTCGCCGCTCTTGCCCTCTCCAGCTCTCTACATCCCGTCTCCCGAAAGGTGCTGGGCGGATT
CGGGGCGGCGGAGGCCGAGCGGCTGCAGCGGCGGTACCGGTAGAGGCAGTGGTAGCGGCGGCGGGAGGCA
GGGCTAGCGCACGCGGTGAGGGCGCCGGGCAGCCGTCCACATCAGCCCAGGGACAACCTGCCGCCCCGGT
GCCACAGAAGCGAGGACGCGGCCGACCCAGGAAGCAGCAGCAAGAGCCAACCTGTGAGCCCTCTCCTAAG
AGACCCAGAGGAAGACCCAAAGGCAGCAAAAACAAGAGCCCCTCTAAAGCAGCCCAGAAGAAAGCAGAGA
CCATTGGAGAAAAACGGCCAAGAGGCAGACCTAGGAAATGGCCACAACAAGTCGTTCAGAAGAAGCCTGC
TCAGGAGACTGAAGAGACATCCTCGCAAGAGTCCGCAGAGGAGGATTAGGGGGCGCCGACATTCAATTTC
TACCTCAGCATCAGTTGGATCTTTTGAAGGGAGAAGACACTGCAGTGACCAGTTATTCTTAACTGCCACG
GTCTTTCTACTTCCTGCGGGGTGGGGCGGGGGCGGGGCTGGGC
