>Addgene plasmid #52034 | pcDNA3.1-Hmga2 ATG wt | addgene partial sequence | sequence record 82072 | BGH-rev 5'-TAGAAGGCACAGTCGAGG-3'
AATCCACTAGAGAAGGTATTGCCACTAGCAAGCCGTCCAGAGTACAATCACAGACAGCGACTCTACACAA
GGAACAGAGAACGAAGTCAGAGGGCACACAAAGGAACGGGGAGAAAGTTGGATGCAGTTAATCGTCTTGA
TAAGTTTCTCCTGCAAACATACTTAGCTTGCAGAAATGGTAGAGAAGTTAGATGTCCAGTCTTACTTAGC
TGTGACCAACAACAGTAAAAAACAGTCTTATAAAATTTATCTCCCACAAAAATAAACTATATATATAAAA
ATTTTATGATGTTCTCACTGTTCCATTGGACACAAGCCTTTTTTTTTCGCTTTTTTTTCTTTTTTTTCAG
TATGAAAAATGAGGTATACTGGGACTTAA
