[The description below was written by a language model from this plasmid's Addgene catalogue record.]
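Description:
pcDNA3.1-Hmga2 ATG wt is a mammalian expression plasmid built on the Invitrogen pcDNA3.1 backbone and carrying the mouse Hmga2 gene (also known as HMGI-C or pygmy). The insert was placed by restriction cloning into an EcoRI site that is retained on both flanks. Because a single enzyme was used, orientation cannot be inferred from the cloning scheme alone, and the record does not confirm it. Transcription is driven by the CMV immediate-early promoter. The listed reverse sequencing primer anneals in the bovine growth hormone region, consistent with the BGH polyadenylation signal that normally terminates transcripts in pcDNA3.1. The plasmid is maintained at high copy in E. coli under ampicillin selection, and the backbone's neomycin resistance marker allows G418 selection of stably transfected mammalian cells.

The record is internally inconsistent about the insert. The stated purpose is to encode wild-type HMGA2 and the name carries "ATG wt", yet the mutation field reads "starting ATG deleted". No sequence or feature table is provided to resolve this, so it is unclear whether the start codon is intact or removed, and users should verify this by sequencing. The distinction matters because the associated study examined Hmga2 acting as a competing endogenous RNA in lung cancer progression, a setting in which constructs that do or do not yield protein would be compared to separate transcript-level effects from protein-coding function. The record does not mention any epitope tags or reporters, and it does not state how much of the Hmga2 transcript, such as untranslated regions, is included in the insert.
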