Addgene plasmid #52034: pcDNA3.1-Hmga2 ATG wt
Purpose: encodes wt HMGA2
Depositing lab: Julian Downward. Depositing organization: Cancer Research UK. Publication: HMGA2 functions as a competing endogenous RNA to promote lung cancer progression. Kumar MS, Armenteros-Monterroso E, East P, Chakravorty P, Matthews N, Winslow MM, Downward J. Nature. 2014 Jan 9;505(7482):212-7. doi: 10.1038/nature12785. Epub 2013 Dec 4. PubMed 24305048.
Backbone
  Vector backbone: pcDNA3.1
  Backbone manufacturer: Invitrogen
  Vector type: Mammalian Expression
  Selectable markers: Neomycin (select with G418)
Growth in bacteria
  Bacterial resistance: Ampicillin, 100 μg/mL
  Growth temperature: 37°C
  Growth strain: DH5alpha
  Copy number: High Copy
Gene/Insert
  Gene/Insert name: Hmga2
  Species: M. musculus (mouse)
  Mutation: starting ATG deleted
  Entrez Gene: Hmga2 (a.k.a. 9430083A20Rik, HMGI-C, Hmgic, pg, pygmy)
  Promoter: CMV
  Cloning method: Restriction Enzyme; 5′ cloning site EcoRI (not destroyed); 3′ cloning site EcoRI (not destroyed)
  Sequencing primers: 5′ CMV-F; 3′ BGH_rev
Terms and licenses: Academic/Nonprofit Terms; Industry Terms: Not Available to Industry
How to cite: pcDNA3.1-Hmga2 ATG wt was a gift from Julian Downward (Addgene plasmid # 52034 ; http://n2t.net/addgene:52034 ; RRID:Addgene_52034)
